>Addgene plasmid #65564 | gfap-EGFP donor | depositor full sequence | sequence record 111294 | gfap-EGFP donor sequence 4975 bps
TCGCGCGTTTCGGTGATGACGGTGAAAACCTCTGACACATGCAGCTCCCGGAGACGGTCACAGCTTGTCT
GTAAGCGGATGCCGGGAGCAGACAAGCCCGTCAGGGCGCGTCAGCGGGTGTTGGCGGGTGTCGGGGCTGG
CTTAACTATGCGGCATCAGAGCAGATTGTACTGAGAGTGCACCATATGCGGTGTGAAATACCGCACAGAT
GCGTAAGGAGAAAATACCGCATCAGGCGCCATTCGCCATTCAGGCTGCGCAACTGTTGGGAAGGGCGATC
GGTGCGGGCCTCTTCGCTATTACGCCAGCTGGCGAAAGGGGGATGTGCTGCAAGGCGATTAAGTTGGGTA
ACGCCAGGGTTTTCCCAGTCACGACGTTGTAAAACGACGGCCAGTGAATTCGAGCTCGGTACCTAAGCCG
GGAATCGAACTCGGATCACCATAAGAACCATGGTGCTATGTGTTGCGCACTTAACCACTAGGCTATAGGC
GCCGACCGATTAAGTTAACTTCAATTAAAGTGGATTAAACATAAAACAATTAAGTTGTCCCCAAAAACAT
CTCAAGAATTGTGTTGATTCTGCTCATTTTTCATTTTACACATTCTCTCTTTCGCAGATCATTAAAGAGT
CCACTACGGAGAGGAAGGATCTGCCAGGATCCTCTTCTATGGTGAGCAAGGGCGAGGAGCTGTTCACCGG
GGTGGTGCCCATCCTGGTCGAGCTGGACGGCGACGTAAACGGCCACAAGTTCAGCGTGTCCGGCGAGGGC
GAGGGCGATGCCACCTACGGCAAGCTGACCCTGAAGTTCATCTGCACCACCGGCAAGCTGCCCGTGCCCT
GGCCCACCCTCGTGACCACCCTGACCTACGGCGTGCAGTGCTTCAGCCGCTACCCCGACCACATGAAGCA
GCACGACTTCTTCAAGTCCGCCATGCCCGAAGGCTACGTCCAGGAGCGCACCATCTTCTTCAAGGACGAC
GGCAACTACAAGACCCGCGCCGAGGTGAAGTTCGAGGGCGACACCCTGGTGAACCGCATCGAGCTGAAGG
GCATCGACTTCAAGGAGGACGGCAACATCCTGGGGCACAAGCTGGAGTACAACTACAACAGCCACAACGT
CTATATCATGGCCGACAAGCAGAAGAACGGCATCAAGGTGAACTTCAAGATCCGCCACAACATCGAGGAC
GGCAGCGTGCAGCTCGCCGACCACTACCAGCAGAACACCCCCATCGGCGACGGCCCCGTGCTGCTGCCCG
ACAACCACTACCTGAGCACCCAGTCCGCCCTGAGCAAAGACCCCAACGAGAAGCGCGATCACATGGTCCT
GCTGGAGTTCGTGACCGCCGCCGGGATCACTCTCGGCATGGACGAGCTGTACAAGACCGGTTAATGAGGC
TCAGACACTGGCTTGGCTGCAGAAGAAGATCTCCTTCACTAATGCTTCAGGAAGCTGTGTTTGTCAAACC
TTGTATTTTCTCACCAACTTTCCCTGCTTCTCTCCTGGTATATATAGTTCATGGAAACTGTATTCACTGT
TTTTAGCAACTACCTATATGTTTTGATCTCCTTTTCTTCCTGGGCTTCTCTTTTTATCTGTCTGTTTCTT
CTGTGGCAGCGTCTTTGCAAGATAGTAGACTAGTTTATCGCAGAATGTGCTATAAAAAGTCATGGTTGGA
CAGATGAAGTAAACAGTAGGACAAGATGTAGCTAGTGGTCAGAGCAGGTGGGAAATATAGTGGTTTTTTT
TTTGTCAAGCATAAATTGTAGAGAACAAGTTCTTGAGCTTTATTGTAGTCTTTAAGAATGCCAGAAGAAA
AAAAGAGCAAGTCTGGAGCTGGTAGTTTTTAAATCTGAACAGTAGGTGTTAAAGTAAGGCAGAAGGGAAT
TTTAACAGCAAGATGTTTGTAAGAGTTTTAAAGGAATGATGGATTTGGTCAGCGGTGCTATTTGAACATT
TTACTCCACATTTTTTTTGTCCTCCTCCACTGTGTGTGTGCTCAGTGTTTTTGCACAGTAGCTAACTCAT
CTCTTGGACCTAGGTTAAAATGCTTTAAATTGCTCGTTGACACATTACTGACCTGTAGAAGACATTAAAA
TCTTAACATTAAGCATCTTACTGAATGAATTATGGTATAAATATCTGACACAGTGTTCCCCATCATGTGA
CCAGATCATTTGATTCAGATTTATACTGATAGCTTTCAATTGTCACGCTTACATTTCCTTGGTGAAATTG
AGCAATTTTTCCATTTCCATCTGTGTGATCAGGCACTTTTGCATGAGGGTGAAAGGTTCCTCCTGCAGTT
TATGCTTACATTTGAGTTGTTATTCTGAATTGCACAAATATCATCTTGGTTTGAAAGTGACTTAAGTGTG
AGCAGTGTTTCACACATCACTACAATGTTAATAATATGCATTAATAATAATCAAAACTGTGACCATATCT
TCACTGTGAGATAACATTGCTTGATTTACACCGTTTTCAACTAAGATGGACTAACTTTCATACTGAATTG
GACATTACTTCTTTGTGGTGCCTTATATTAATAGAAATTAAAAAAAAGAAAAATTTTTATATGTTAGTGT
CGGTTCTGTTTGTCAACTAATATCTATGTTAAGTGTCAGCACTGCAACTGATACATTATGATAATTATGA
CCTAATAAAGTTTAGATTGTAGTCTTTTAAATACTGCATTTGCCTGTATTTGTGAATGTCGACCTGCAGG
CATGCAAGCTTGGCGTAATCATGGTCATAGCTGTTTCCTGTGTGAAATTGTTATCCGCTCACAATTCCAC
ACAACATACGAGCCGGAAGCATAAAGTGTAAAGCCTGGGGTGCCTAATGAGTGAGCTAACTCACATTAAT
TGCGTTGCGCTCACTGCCCGCTTTCCAGTCGGGAAACCTGTCGTGCCAGCTGCATTAATGAATCGGCCAA
CGCGCGGGGAGAGGCGGTTTGCGTATTGGGCGCTCTTCCGCTTCCTCGCTCACTGACTCGCTGCGCTCGG
TCGTTCGGCTGCGGCGAGCGGTATCAGCTCACTCAAAGGCGGTAATACGGTTATCCACAGAATCAGGGGA
TAACGCAGGAAAGAACATGTGAGCAAAAGGCCAGCAAAAGGCCAGGAACCGTAAAAAGGCCGCGTTGCTG
GCGTTTTTCCATAGGCTCCGCCCCCCTGACGAGCATCACAAAAATCGACGCTCAAGTCAGAGGTGGCGAA
ACCCGACAGGACTATAAAGATACCAGGCGTTTCCCCCTGGAAGCTCCCTCGTGCGCTCTCCTGTTCCGAC
CCTGCCGCTTACCGGATACCTGTCCGCCTTTCTCCCTTCGGGAAGCGTGGCGCTTTCTCATAGCTCACGC
TGTAGGTATCTCAGTTCGGTGTAGGTCGTTCGCTCCAAGCTGGGCTGTGTGCACGAACCCCCCGTTCAGC
CCGACCGCTGCGCCTTATCCGGTAACTATCGTCTTGAGTCCAACCCGGTAAGACACGACTTATCGCCACT
GGCAGCAGCCACTGGTAACAGGATTAGCAGAGCGAGGTATGTAGGCGGTGCTACAGAGTTCTTGAAGTGG
TGGCCTAACTACGGCTACACTAGAAGAACAGTATTTGGTATCTGCGCTCTGCTGAAGCCAGTTACCTTCG
GAAAAAGAGTTGGTAGCTCTTGATCCGGCAAACAAACCACCGCTGGTAGCGGTGGTTTTTTTGTTTGCAA
GCAGCAGATTACGCGCAGAAAAAAAGGATCTCAAGAAGATCCTTTGATCTTTTCTACGGGGTCTGACGCT
CAGTGGAACGAAAACTCACGTTAAGGGATTTTGGTCATGAGATTATCAAAAAGGATCTTCACCTAGATCC
TTTTAAATTAAAAATGAAGTTTTAAATCAATCTAAAGTATATATGAGTAAACTTGGTCTGACAGTTACCA
ATGCTTAATCAGTGAGGCACCTATCTCAGCGATCTGTCTATTTCGTTCATCCATAGTTGCCTGACTCCCC
GTCGTGTAGATAACTACGATACGGGAGGGCTTACCATCTGGCCCCAGTGCTGCAATGATACCGCGAGACC
CACGCTCACCGGCTCCAGATTTATCAGCAATAAACCAGCCAGCCGGAAGGGCCGAGCGCAGAAGTGGTCC
TGCAACTTTATCCGCCTCCATCCAGTCTATTAATTGTTGCCGGGAAGCTAGAGTAAGTAGTTCGCCAGTT
AATAGTTTGCGCAACGTTGTTGCCATTGCTACAGGCATCGTGGTGTCACGCTCGTCGTTTGGTATGGCTT
CATTCAGCTCCGGTTCCCAACGATCAAGGCGAGTTACATGATCCCCCATGTTGTGCAAAAAAGCGGTTAG
CTCCTTCGGTCCTCCGATCGTTGTCAGAAGTAAGTTGGCCGCAGTGTTATCACTCATGGTTATGGCAGCA
CTGCATAATTCTCTTACTGTCATGCCATCCGTAAGATGCTTTTCTGTGACTGGTGAGTACTCAACCAAGT
CATTCTGAGAATAGTGTATGCGGCGACCGAGTTGCTCTTGCCCGGCGTCAATACGGGATAATACCGCGCC
ACATAGCAGAACTTTAAAAGTGCTCATCATTGGAAAACGTTCTTCGGGGCGAAAACTCTCAAGGATCTTA
CCGCTGTTGAGATCCAGTTCGATGTAACCCACTCGTGCACCCAACTGATCTTCAGCATCTTTTACTTTCA
CCAGCGTTTCTGGGTGAGCAAAAACAGGAAGGCAAAATGCCGCAAAAAAGGGAATAAGGGCGACACGGAA
ATGTTGAATACTCATACTCTTCCTTTTTCAATATTATTGAAGCATTTATCAGGGTTATTGTCTCATGAGC
GGATACATATTTGAATGTATTTAGAAAAATAAACAAATAGGGGTTCCGCGCACATTTCCCCGAAAAGTGC
CACCTGACGTCTAAGAAACCATTATTATCATGACATTAACCTATAAAAATAGGCGTATCACGAGGCCCTT
TCGTC
Features (pLannotate 1.2.2; 13 found; start..end, strand, type, name):
    137..236     +  misc_feature   bom (fragment): basis of mobility region from pBR322
    242..399     -  CDS            lacZα (fragment): LacZα fragment of β-galactosidase; lacZ fragment
    669..1385    +  CDS            EGFP: EGFP is a basic (constitutively fluorescent) green fluorescent protein published in 1996, derived from Aequorea victoria. It is reported to be a rapidly-maturing weak dimer with moderate acid sensitivity.
   2560..2576    -  terminator     CYC1 terminator (fragment): S. cerevisiae CYC1; transcription terminator for CYC1
   2718..2741    +  misc_feature   MCS (fragment): pUC18/19 multiple cloning site
   2778..2794    -  protein_bind   lac operator: The lac repressor binds to the lac operator to inhibit transcription in E. coli. This inhibition can be relieved by adding lactose or isopropyl-β-D-thiogalactopyranoside (IPTG). lac repressor encoded by lacI
   2802..2832    -  promoter       lac promoter: promoter for the E. coli lac operon
   2847..2868    -  protein_bind   CAP binding site: CAP binding activates transcription in the presence of cAMP. E. coli catabolite activator protein
   2881..2973    -  CDS            lacI (fragment): lac repressor; lacI; The lac repressor binds to the lac operator to inhibit transcription in E. coli. This inhibition can be relieved by adding lactose or isopropyl-β-D-thiogalactopyranoside (IPTG).
   3156..3744    -  rep_origin     ori: high-copy-number ColE1/pMB1/pBR322/pUC origin of replication
   3915..4775    -  CDS            AmpR: β-lactamase; bla; confers resistance to ampicillin, carbenicillin, and related antibiotics
   4776..4880    -  promoter       AmpR promoter: bla
   4975..35      +  CDS            rop (fragment) (across the origin): Rop protein, which maintains plasmids at low copy number; rop
