[The description below was written by a language model from this plasmid's Addgene catalogue record and pLannotate feature annotations shown in this document.]
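Description:
gfap-EGFP donor is a promoterless knock-in donor plasmid built on the pMD-19-T cloning backbone, a pUC-type T-vector, and intended for injection into zebrafish embryos rather than for expression in its own right. It is propagated in E. coli through a high-copy ColE1/pUC origin and selected with ampicillin via the β-lactamase gene and its native promoter. The annotated lac promoter, lac operator, CAP site, interrupted lacZα fragment and residual multiple cloning site are ordinary remnants of the cloning vector that flank the insert. The short fragmentary hits to bom, rop, lacI and the CYC1 terminator are probably incidental matches with no functional role.

The insert is a zebrafish gfap left homology arm, the EGFP coding sequence, and a gfap right arm. The automated annotation recognises only EGFP, so the unannotated stretches on either side of it presumably correspond to the genomic arms. No promoter is included because the design relies on CRISPR/Cas9-mediated integration at an intron of the endogenous gfap locus, an approach intended to keep the endogenous gene intact and place EGFP under native gfap regulation. According to the depositor, the P2A peptide sequence was replaced with a short flexible serine-serine linker. This implies that EGFP is joined directly to the Gfap protein as a fusion rather than released as a separate reporter, although the record does not spell this out. The stated use is generating EGFP knock-in zebrafish at the gfap locus. The catalogue lists a total size of 5,429 bp, whereas the depositor's annotated sequence is 4,975 nt, a discrepancy the record does not explain.
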