Addgene plasmid #65564: gfap-EGFP donor
Purpose: Intron targeting-mediated EGFP knockin at the zebrafish gfap locus
Depositing lab: Jiu-lin Du. Depositing organization: CAS Center for Excellence in Brain Science and Intelligence Technology. Publication: Intron targeting-mediated and endogenous gene integrity-maintaining knockin in zebrafish using the CRISPR/Cas9 system. Li J, Zhang BB, Ren YG, Gu SY, Xiang YH, Huang C, Du JL. Cell Res. 2015 Apr 7. doi: 10.1038/cr.2015.43. PubMed 25849248.
Backbone
  Vector backbone: PMD-19-T
  Backbone manufacturer: Clontech
  Backbone size w/o insert (bp): 2692
  Total vector size (bp): 5429
  Vector type: zebrafish injection
Growth in bacteria
  Bacterial resistance: Ampicillin, 100 μg/mL
  Growth temperature: 37°C
  Growth strain: DH5alpha
  Copy number: Unknown
Gene/Insert
  Gene/Insert name: gfap-EGFP (alt name: gfap (left arm)-EGFP-gfap (right arm))
  Species: D. rerio (zebrafish)
  Entrez Gene: gfap (a.k.a. cb345, etID36982.3, gfapl, wu:fb34h11, wu:fk42c12, xx:af506734, zgc:110485)
  Promoter: none
  Cloning method: TOPO Cloning
  Sequencing primers: 5′ M13pUC-fwd; 3′ M13 Reverse
Terms and licenses: Academic/Nonprofit Terms; Industry Terms: Not Available to Industry
Depositor comments: P2A sequence was replaced with a flexible serine-serine linker sequence (TCTTCT)
How to cite: gfap-EGFP donor was a gift from Jiu-lin Du (Addgene plasmid # 65564 ; http://n2t.net/addgene:65564 ; RRID:Addgene_65564)
