>Addgene plasmid #65564 | gfap-EGFP donor | addgene partial sequence | sequence record 114900 | pBR322ori-F 5'-GGGAAACGCCTGGTATCTTT-3'
GCCACCTCTGACTTGAGCGTCGATTTTTGTGATGCTCGTCAGGGGGGCGGAGCCTATGGAAAAACGCCAG
CAACGCGGCCTTTTTACGGTTCCTGGCCTTTTGCTGGCCTTTTGCTCACATGTTCTTTCCTGCGTTATCC
CCTGATTCTGTGGATAACCGTATTACCGCCTTTGAGTGAGCTGATACCGCTCGCCGCAGCCGAACGACCG
AGCGCAGCGAGTCAGTGAGCGAGGAAGCGGAAGAGCGCCCAATACGCAAACCGCCTCTCCCCGCGCGTTG
GCCGATTCATTAATGCAGCTGGCACGACAGGTTTCCCGACTGGAAAGCGGGCAGTGAGCGCAACGCAATT
AATGTGAGTTAGCTCACTCATTAGGCACCCCAGGCTTTACACTTTATGCTTCCGGCTCGTATGTTGTGTG
GAATTGTGAGCGGATAACAATTTCACACAGGAAACAGCTATGACCATGATTACGCCAAGCTTGCATGCCT
GCAGGTCGACATTCACAAATACAGGCAAATGCAGTATTTAAAAGACTACAATCTAAACTTTATTAGGTCA
TAATTATCATAATGTATCAGTTGCAGTGCTGACACTTAACATAGATATTAGTTGACAAACAGAACCGACA
CTAACATATAAAAATTTTTCTTTTTTTTAATTTCTATTAATATAAGGCACCACAAAGAAGTAATGTCCAA
TTCAGTATGAAAGTTAGTCCATCTTAGTTGAAAACGGTGTAAATCAAGCAATGTTATCTCACAGTGAAGA
TATGGTCACAGTTTTGATTATTATTAATGCATATTATTAACATTGTAGTGATGTGTGAAACACTGCTCAC
ACTTAAGTCACTTTCAAACCAAGATGATATTTGTGCAATTCAGAATAACAACTCAAATGTAAGCATAAAC
TGCAGGAGGAACCTTTCACCCTCATGCAAAAGTGCCTGATCACACAGATGGAAATGGAAAAATTGCTCAA
TTTCACCAAGGAAATGTAAGCGTGACAATTGAAAGCTATCAGTATAAATCTGAATCAAATGATCTGGTCA
CATGATGGGGAACACTGTGTCAGATATTTATACCATAAT
