>Addgene plasmid #65564 | gfap-EGFP donor | addgene partial sequence | sequence record 114903 | EGFP-C 5'-CATGGTCCTGCTGGAGTTCGTG-3'
CTCTCGGCATGGACGAGCTGTACAAGACCGGTTAATGAGGCTCAGACACTGGCTTGGCTGCAGAAGAAGA
TCTCCTTCACTAATGCTTCAGGAAGCTGTGTTTGTCAAACCTTGTATTTTCTCACCAACTTTCCCTGCTT
CTCTCCTGGTATATATAGTTCATGGAAACTGTATTCACTGTTTTTAGCAACTACCTATATGTTTTGATCT
CCTTTTCTTCCTGGGCTTCTCTTTTTATCTGTCTGTTTCTTCTGTGGCAGCGTCTTTGCAAGATAGTAGA
CTAGTTTATCGCAGAATGTGCTATAAAAAGTCATGGTTGGACAGATGAAGTAAACAGTAGGACAAGATGT
AGCTAGTGGTCAGAGCAGGTGGGAAATATAGTGGTTTTTTTTTTGTCAAGCATAAATTGTAGAGAACAAG
TTCTTGAGCTTTATTGTAGTCTTTAAGAATGCCAGAAGAAAAAAAGAGCAAGTCTGGAGCTGGTAGTTTT
TAAATCTGAACAGTAGGTGTTAAAGTAAGGCAGAAGGGAATTTTAACAGCAAGATGTTTGTAAGAGTTTT
AAAGGAATGATGGATTTGGTCAGCGGTGCTATTTGAACATTTTACTCCACATTTTTTTTGTCCTCCTCCA
CTGTGTGTGTGCTCAGTGTTTTTGCACAGTAGCTAACTCATCTCTTGGACCTAGGTTAAAATGCTTTAAA
TTGCTCGTTGACACATTACTGACCTGTAGAAGACATTAAAATCTTAACATTAAGCATCTTACTGAATGAA
TTATGGTATAAATATCTGACACAGTGTTCCCCATCATGTGACCAGATCATTTGATTCAGATTTATACTGA
TAGCTTTCAATTGTCACGCTTACATTTCCTTGGTGAAATTGAGCAATTTTTCCATTTCCATCTGTGTGAT
CAGGCACTTTTGCATGAGGGTGAAAGGTTCCTCCTGCAGTTTATGCTTACATTTGAGTTGTTATTCTGAA
TTGCACAAATATCATCTTGGTTTGAAAGTGACTTAAGTGTGAGCAGTGTTTCACACATCACTACAATGTT
AATAATATGCA
