>Addgene plasmid #65564 | gfap-EGFP donor | addgene partial sequence | sequence record 114911 | M13pUC-Fwd 5'-CCCAGTCACGACGTTGTAAAACG-3'
CTCGGTACCTAAGCCGGGAATCGAACTCGGATCACCATAAGAACCATGGTGCTATGTGTTGCGCACTTAA
CCACTAGGCTATAGGCGCCGACCGATTAAGTTAACTTCAATTAAAGTGGATTAAACATAAAACAATTAAG
TTGTCCCCAAAAACATCTCAAGAATTGTGTTGATTCTGCTCATTTTTCATTTTACACATTCTCTCTTTCG
CAGATCATTAAAGAGTCCACTACGGAGAGGAAGGATCTGCCAGGATCCTCTTCTATGGTGAGCAAGGGCG
AGGAGCTGTTCACCGGGGTGGTGCCCATCCTGGTCGAGCTGGACGGCGACGTAAACGGCCACAAGTTCAG
CGTGTCCGGCGAGGGCGAGGGCGATGCCACCTACGGCAAGCTGACCCTGAAGTTCATCTGCACCACCGGC
AAGCTGCCCGTGCCCTGGCCCACCCTCGTGACCACCCTGACCTACGGCGTGCAGTGCTTCAGCCGCTACC
CCGACCACATGAAGCAGCACGACTTCTTCAAGTCCGCCATGCCCGAAGGCTACGTCCAGGAGCGCACCAT
CTTCTTCAAGGACGACGGCAACTACAAGACCCGCGCCGAGGTGAAGTTCGAGGGCGACACCCTGGTGAAC
CGCATCGAGCTGAAGGGCATCGACTTCAAGGAGGACGGCAACATCCTGGGGCACAAGCTGGAGTACAACT
ACAACAGCCACAACGTCTATATCATGGCCGACAAGCAGAAGAACGGCATCAAGGTGAACTTCAAGATCCG
CCACAACATCGAGGACGGCAGCGTGCAGCTCGCCGACCACTACCAGCAGAACACCCCCATCGGCGACGGC
CCCGTGCTGCTGCCCGACAACCACTACCTGAGCACCCAGTCCGCCCTGAGCAAAGACCCCAACGAGAAGC
GCGATCACATGGTCCTGCTGGAGTTCGTGACCGCCGCCGGGATCACTCTCGGCATGGA
